>Addgene plasmid #125990 | 183_pAAV-ProD14-CatCh-GFP-WPRE | depositor full sequence | sequence record 241140 | 183_pAAV-ProD14-CatCh-GFP-WPRE sequence 6375 bps
CCTGCAGGCAGCTGCGCGCTCGCTCGCTCACTGAGGCCGCCCGGGCGTCGGGCGACCTTTGGTCGCCCGG
CCTCAGTGAGCGAGCGAGCGCGCAGAGAGGGAGTGGCCAACTCCATCACTAGGGGTTCCTGCGGCCGCAC
GCGTATCCTGGGGTTTAAACAGGACTAGGTCCACTGGGAGAAGAGGAAGTCAAACAGGACTAGTCATCGA
TAGGCTAGCCAGCTTAATTAATCAGATTCTTGATTGTCTAGGCTACGAGGAGGAGGGGGCTAGGGATGAA
GTCACTTGAGAGATCTGTTTTAAATCCTTGTCAAAGTCTGTTTCGCTGTGTTTTTATACTCTAGGCCAGG
TGAAATTTTAGGAATGTCAGGATATTTGAGCAAACAGTCTAGATCTGGGGCAGGCTGACGAGGAACATGT
GGCCACCACGGAACACGAAACTTGTTTCTGTGAGTTAGTGCAGAGGCTCCCAGCAGGTTGGGCAGTCTGG
CCCTGGCCTCCTGCCAATTAGAATTCGATATTCAAGTGCAAGGGGAAATGCTAGGGGTCAAACCATGCGA
CAGAGATGGGGTTCAGGGAGATAGGGGAGAGGAAGCTAAAAAAAAATTAAGTATACATGGGAATGCCTTA
AAGAATTTCAGAGTGGGCAGCAAAGTAACTGCCGGGTTTCCTCTGCTTACAGGGCACTAGTATTCAAAAC
CAGGGGATCCTCACATGGTCCTGCTGGAGTTAGTAGAGGGTATATAATGGAAGCTCGACTTCCAGCTATC
ACATCCACTGTGTTGTTGTGAACTGGAATCCACTATAGGCCATGATCCGCCACCATGGATTATGGAGGCG
CCCTGAGTGCCGTTGGGCGCGAGCTGCTATTTGTAACGAACCCAGTAGTCGTCAATGGCTCTGTACTTGT
GCCTGAGGACCAGTGTTACTGCGCGGGCTGGATTGAGTCGCGTGGCACAAACGGTGCCCAAACGGCGTCG
AACGTGCTGCAATGGCTTGCTGCTGGCTTCTCCATCCTACTGCTTATGTTTTACGCCTACCAAACATGGA
AGTCAACCTGCGGCTGGGAGGAGATCTATGTGTGCGCTATCGAGATGGTCAAGGTGATTCTCGAGTTCTT
CTTCGAGTTTAAGAACCCGTCCATGCTGTATCTAGCCACAGGCCACCGCGTCCAGTGGTTGCGTTACGCC
GAGTGGCTTCTCACCTGCCCGGTCATTTGCATTCACCTGTCAAACCTGACGGGCTTGTCCAACGACTACA
GCAGGCGCACCATGGGTCTGCTTGTGTCTGATATTGGCACAATTGTGTGGGGCGCCACTTCCGCCATGGC
CACCGGATACGTCAAGGTCATCTTCTTCTGCCTGGGTCTGTGTTATGGTGCTAACACGTTCTTTCACGCT
GCCAAGGCCTACATCGAGGGTTACCACACCGTGCCGAAGGGCCGGTGTCGCCAGGTGGTGACTGGCATGG
CTTGGCTCTTCTTCGTATCATGGGGTATGTTCCCCATCCTGTTCATCCTCGGCCCCGAGGGCTTCGGCGT
CCTGAGCGTGTACGGCTCCACCGTCGGCCACACCATCATTGACCTGATGTCGAAGAACTGCTGGGGTCTG
CTCGGCCACTACCTGCGCGTGCTGATCCACGAGCATATCCTCATCCACGGCGACATTCGCAAGACCACCA
AATTGAACATTGGTGGCACTGAGATTGAGGTCGAGACGCTGGTGGAGGACGAGGCCGAGGCTGGCGCGGT
ACCCATGGTGAGCAAGGGCGAGGAGCTGTTCACCGGGGTGGTGCCCATCCTGGTCGAGCTGGACGGCGAC
GTAAACGGCCACAAGTTCAGCGTGTCCGGCGAGGGCGAGGGCGATGCCACCTACGGCAAGCTGACCCTGA
AGTTCATCTGCACCACCGGCAAGCTGCCCGTGCCCTGGCCCACCCTCGTGACCACCCTGACCTACGGCGT
GCAGTGCTTCAGCCGCTACCCCGACCACATGAAGCAGCACGACTTCTTCAAGTCCGCCATGCCCGAAGGC
TACGTCCAGGAGCGCACCATCTTCTTCAAGGACGACGGCAACTACAAGACCCGCGCCGAGGTGAAGTTCG
AGGGCGACACCCTGGTGAACCGCATCGAGCTGAAGGGCATCGACTTCAAGGAGGACGGCAACATCCTGGG
GCACAAGCTGGAGTACAACTACAACAGCCACAACGTCTATATCATGGCCGACAAGCAGAAGAACGGCATC
AAGGTGAACTTCAAGATCCGCCACAACATCGAGGACGGCAGCGTGCAGCTCGCCGACCACTACCAGCAGA
ACACCCCCATCGGCGACGGCCCCGTGCTGCTGCCCGACAACCACTACCTGAGCACCCAGTCCGCCCTGAG
CAAAGACCCCAACGAGAAGCGCGATCACATGGTCCTGCTGGAGTTCGTGACCGCCGCCGGGATCACTCTC
GGCATGGACGAGCTGTACAAGTGATAAGAATTCGATATCAAGCTTATCGATAATCAACCTCTGGATTACA
AAATTTGTGAAAGATTGACTGGTATTCTTAACTATGTTGCTCCTTTTACGCTATGTGGATACGCTGCTTT
AATGCCTTTGTATCATGCTATTGCTTCCCGTATGGCTTTCATTTTCTCCTCCTTGTATAAATCCTGGTTG
CTGTCTCTTTATGAGGAGTTGTGGCCCGTTGTCAGGCAACGTGGCGTGGTGTGCACTGTGTTTGCTGACG
CAACCCCCACTGGTTGGGGCATTGCCACCACCTGTCAGCTCCTTTCCGGGACTTTCGCTTTCCCCCTCCC
TATTGCCACGGCGGAACTCATCGCCGCCTGCCTTGCCCGCTGCTGGACAGGGGCTCGGCTGTTGGGCACT
GACAATTCCGTGGTGTTGTCGGGGAAATCATCGTCCTTTCCTTGGCTGCTCGCCTATGTTGCCACCTGGA
TTCTGCGCGGGACGTCCTTCTGCTACGTCCCTTCGGCCCTCAATCCAGCGGACCTTCCTTCCCGCGGCCT
GCTGCCGGCTCTGCGGCCTCTTCCGCGTCTTCGCCTTCGCCCTCAGACGAGTCGGATCTCCCTTTGGGCC
GCCTCCCCGCATCGATACCGAGCGCTGCTCGAGAGATCTACGGGTGGCATCCCTGTGACCCCTCCCCAGT
GCCTCTCCTGGCCCTGGAAGTTGCCACTCCAGTGCCCACCAGCCTTGTCCTAATAAAATTAAGTTGCATC
ATTTTGTCTGACTAGGTGTCCTTCTATAATATTATGGGGTGGAGGGGGGTGGTATGGAGCAAGGGGCAAG
TTGGGAAGACAACCTGTAGGGCCTGCGGGGTCTATTGGGAACCAAGCTGGAGTGCAGTGGCACAATCTTG
GCTCACTGCAATCTCCGCCTCCTGGGTTCAAGCGATTCTCCTGCCTCAGCCTCCCGAGTTGTTGGGATTC
CAGGCATGCATGACCAGGCTCAGCTAATTTTTGTTTTTTTGGTAGAGACGGGGTTTCACCATATTGGCCA
GGCTGGTCTCCAACTCCTAATCTCAGGTGATCTACCCACCTTGGCCTCCCAAATTGCTGGGATTACAGGC
GTGAACCACTGCTCCCTTCCCTGTCCTTCTGATTTTGTAGGTAACCACGTGCGGACCGAGCGGCCGCAGG
AACCCCTAGTGATGGAGTTGGCCACTCCCTCTCTGCGCGCTCGCTCGCTCACTGAGGCCGGGCGACCAAA
GGTCGCCCGACGCCCGGGCTTTGCCCGGGCGGCCTCAGTGAGCGAGCGAGCGCGCAGCTGCCTGCAGGGG
CGCCTGATGCGGTATTTTCTCCTTACGCATCTGTGCGGTATTTCACACCGCATA
[142 nt withheld, positions 3835-3976]
C
[141 nt withheld, positions 3978-4118]
CCTTTGACGTTGGAGTCCACGTTCTTT
[37 nt withheld, positions 4146-4182]
ACCCTATCTCGGGCTATTCTTTTGATTTATAAGGGATTTTGCCGATTTCGGCCTATTGGTTAAAAAATGA
GCTGATTTAACAAAAATTTAACGCGAATTTTAACAAAATATTAACGTTTACAATTTTATGGTGCACTCTC
AGTACAATCTGCTCTGATGCCGCATAGTTAAGCCAGCCCCGACACCCGCCAACACCCGCTGACGCGCCCT
GACGGGCTTGTCTGCTCCCGGCATCCGCTTACAGACAAGCTGTGACCGTCTCCGGGAGCTGCATGTGTCA
GAGGTTTTCACCGTCATCACCGAAACGCGCGAGACGAAAGGGCCTCGTGATACGCCTATTTTTATAGGTT
AATGTCATGATAATAATGGTTTCTTAGACGTCAGGTGGCACTTTTCGGGGAAATGTGCGCGGAACCCCTA
TTTGTTTATTTTTCTAAATACATTCAAATATGTATCCGCTCATGAGACAATAACCCTGATAAATGCTTCA
ATAATATTGAAAAAGGAAGAGTATGAGTATTCAACATTTCCGTGTCGCCCTTATTCCCTTTTTTGCGGCA
TTTTGCCTTCCTGTTTTTGCTCACCCAGAAACGCTGGTGAAAGTAAAAGATGCTGAAGATCAGTTGGGTG
CACGAGTGGGTTACATCGAACTGGATCTCAACAGCGGTAAGATCCTTGAGAGTTTTCGCCCCGAAGAACG
TTTTCCAATGATGAGCACTTTTAAAGTTCTGCTATGTGGCGCGGTATTATCCCGTATTGACGCCGGGCAA
GAGCAACTCGGTCGCCGCATACACTATTCTCAGAATGACTTGGTTGAGTACTCACCAGTCACAGAAAAGC
ATCTTACGGATGGCATGACAGTAAGAGAATTATGCAGTGCTGCCATAACCATGAGTGATAACACTGCGGC
CAACTTACTTCTGACAACGATCGGAGGACCGAAGGAGCTAACCGCTTTTTTGCACAACATGGGGGATCAT
GTAACTCGCCTTGATCGTTGGGAACCGGAGCTGAATGAAGCCATACCAAACGACGAGCGTGACACCACGA
TGCCTGTAGCAATGGCAACAACGTTGCGCAAACTATTAACTGGCGAACTACTTACTCTAGCTTCCCGGCA
ACAATTAATAGACTGGATGGAGGCGGATAAAGTTGCAGGACCACTTCTGCGCTCGGCCCTTCCGGCTGGC
TGGTTTATTGCTGATAAATCTGGAGCCGGTGAGCGTGGGTCTCGCGGTATCATTGCAGCACTGGGGCCAG
ATGGTAAGCCCTCCCGTATCGTAGTTATCTACACGACGGGGAGTCAGGCAACTATGGATGAACGAAATAG
ACAGATCGCTGAGATAGGTGCCTCACTGATTAAGCATTGGTAACTGTCAGACCAAGTTTACTCATATATA
CTTTAGATTGATTTAAAACTTCATTTTTAATTTAAAAGGATCTAGGTGAAGATCCTTTTTGATAATCTCA
TGACCAAAATCCCTTAACGTGAGTTTTCGTTCCACTGAGCGTCAGACCCCGTAGAAAAGATCAAAGGATC
TTCTTGAGATCCTTTTTTTCTGCGCGTAATCTGCTGCTTGCAAACAAAAAAACCACCGCTACCAGCGGTG
GTTTGTTTGCCGGATCAAGAGCTACCAACTCTTTTTCCGAAGGTAACTGGCTTCAGCAGAGCGCAGATAC
CAAATACTGTCCTTCTAGTGTAGCCGTAGTTAGGCCACCACTTCAAGAACTCTGTAGCACCGCCTACATA
CCTCGCTCTGCTAATCCTGTTACCAGTGGCTGCTGCCAGTGGCGATAAGTCGTGTCTTACCGGGTTGGAC
TCAAGACGATAGTTACCGGATAAGGCGCAGCGGTCGGGCTGAACGGGGGGTTCGTGCACACAGCCCAGCT
TGGAGCGAACGACCTACACCGAACTGAGATACCTACAGCGTGAGCTATGAGAAAGCGCCACGCTTCCCGA
AGGGAGAAAGGCGGACAGGTATCCGGTAAGCGGCAGGGTCGGAACAGGAGAGCGCACGAGGGAGCTTCCA
GGGGGAAACGCCTGGTATCTTTATAGTCCTGTCGGGTTTCGCCACCTCTGACTTGAGCGTCGATTTTTGT
GATGCTCGTCAGGGGGGCGGAGCCTATGGAAAAACGCCAGCAACGCGGCCTTTTTACGGTTCCTGGCCTT
TTGCTGGCCTTTTGCTCACATGT
Features (pLannotate 1.2.2; 17 found; start..end, strand, type, name):
     12..39      +  repeat_region  AAV2 ITR (fragment): inverted terminal repeat of adeno-associated virus serotype 2 inverted
     68..95      +  repeat_region  AAV2 ITR (fragment): inverted terminal repeat of adeno-associated virus serotype 2 inverted
    711..731     +  CDS            VC155 (fragment): C-terminal fragment of mVenus for use in bimolecular fluorescence complementation (BiFC) (Kodama and Hu, 2010)
    734..765     +  promoter       minP: minimal TATA-box promoter with low basal activity
    825..1750    +  CDS            ChR2 (fragment): N-terminal fragment of channelrhodopsin-2 from the alga Chlamydomonas reinhardtii (Nagel et al., 2003) blue light-activated cation channel
   1755..2471    +  CDS            EGFP: EGFP is a basic (constitutively fluorescent) green fluorescent protein published in 1996, derived from Aequorea victoria. It is reported to be a rapidly-maturing weak dimer with moderate acid sensitivity.
   2478..2502    +  misc_feature   MCS (fragment): pBluescript multiple cloning site
   2502..3090    +  misc_feature   WPRE: woodchuck hepatitis virus posttranscriptional regulatory element
   3122..3598    +  polyA_signal   hGH poly(A) signal: human growth hormone polyadenylation signal
   3638..3778    +  repeat_region  AAV2 ITR: inverted terminal repeat of adeno-associated virus serotype 2 inverted
   3783..3834    -  misc_feature   bom (fragment): basis of mobility region from pBR322
   3853..4233    +  rep_origin     M13 ori (sequence partly withheld): M13 bacteriophage origin of replication; arrow indicates direction of (+) strand synthesis
   4309..4358    -  misc_feature   bom (fragment): basis of mobility region from pBR322
   4460..4495    -  CDS            rop (fragment): Rop protein, which maintains plasmids at low copy number; rop
   4590..4694    +  promoter       AmpR promoter: bla
   4695..5555    +  CDS            AmpR: β-lactamase; bla; confers resistance to ampicillin, carbenicillin, and related antibiotics
   5726..6314    +  rep_origin     ori: high-copy-number ColE1/pMB1/pBR322/pUC origin of replication
