>Addgene plasmid #125990 | 183_pAAV-ProD14-CatCh-GFP-WPRE | addgene full sequence | sequence record 256920 | Addgene NGS Result
GCGGCCGCACGCGTATCCTGGGGTTTAAACAGGACTAGGTCCACTGGGAGAAGAGGAAGTCAAACAGGAC
TAGTCATCGATAGGCTAGCCAGCTTAATTAATCAGATTCTTGATTGTCTAGGCTACGAGGAGGAGGGGGC
TAGGGATGAAGTCACTTGAGAGATCTGTTTTAAATCCTTGTCAAAGTCTGTTTCGCTGTGTTTTTATACT
CTAGGCCAGGTGAAATTTTAGGAATGTCAGGATATTTGAGCAAACAGTCTAGATCTGGGGCAGGCTGACG
AGGAACATGTGGCCACCACGGAACACGAAACTTGTTTCTGTGAGTTAGTGCAGAGGCTCCCAGCAGGTTG
GGCAGTCTGGCCCTGGCCTCCTGCCAATTAGAATTCGATATTCAAGTGCAAGGGGAAATGCTAGGGGTCA
AACCATGCGACAGAGATGGGGTTCAGGGAGATAGGGGAGAGGAAGCTAAAAAAAAATTAAGTATACATGG
GAATGCCTTAAAGAATTTCAGAGTGGGCAGCAAAGTAACTGCCGGGTTTCCTCTGCTTACAGGGCACTAG
TATTCAAAACCAGGGGATCCTCACATGGTCCTGCTGGAGTTAGTAGAGGGTATATAATGGAAGCTCGACT
TCCAGCTATCACATCCACTGTGTTGTTGTGAACTGGAATCCACTATAGGCCAGGATCCGCCACCATGGAT
TATGGAGGCGCCCTGAGTGCCGTTGGGCGCGAGCTGCTATTTGTAACGAACCCAGTAGTCGTCAATGGCT
CTGTACTTGTGCCTGAGGACCAGTGTTACTGCGCGGGCTGGATTGAGTCGCGTGGCACAAACGGTGCCCA
AACGGCGTCGAACGTGCTGCAATGGCTTGCTGCTGGCTTCTCCATCCTACTGCTTATGTTTTACGCCTAC
CAAACATGGAAGTCAACCTGCGGCTGGGAGGAGATCTATGTGTGCGCTATCGAGATGGTCAAGGTGATTC
TCGAGTTCTTCTTCGAGTTTAAGAACCCGTCCATGCTGTATCTAGCCACAGGCCACCGCGTCCAGTGGTT
GCGTTACGCCGAGTGGCTTCTCACCTGCCCGGTCATTTGCATTCACCTGTCAAACCTGACGGGCTTGTCC
AACGACTACAGCAGGCGCACCATGGGTCTGCTTGTGTCTGATATTGGCACAATTGTGTGGGGCGCCACTT
CCGCCATGGCCACCGGATACGTCAAGGTCATCTTCTTCTGCCTGGGTCTGTGTTATGGTGCTAACACGTT
CTTTCACGCTGCCAAGGCCTACATCGAGGGTTACCACACCGTGCCGAAGGGCCGGTGTCGCCAGGTGGTG
ACTGGCATGGCTTGGCTCTTCTTCGTATCATGGGGTATGTTCCCCATCCTGTTCATCCTCGGCCCCGAGG
GCTTCGGCGTCCTGAGCGTGTACGGCTCCACCGTCGGCCACACCATCATTGACCTGATGTCGAAGAACTG
CTGGGGTCTGCTCGGCCACTACCTGCGCGTGCTGATCCACGAGCATATCCTCATCCACGGCGACATTCGC
AAGACCACCAAATTGAACATTGGTGGCACTGAGATTGAGGTCGAGACGCTGGTGGAGGACGAGGCCGAGG
CTGGCGCGGTACCCATGGTGAGCAAGGGCGAGGAGCTGTTCACCGGGGTGGTGCCCATCCTGGTCGAGCT
GGACGGCGACGTAAACGGCCACAAGTTCAGCGTGTCCGGCGAGGGCGAGGGCGATGCCACCTACGGCAAG
CTGACCCTGAAGTTCATCTGCACCACCGGCAAGCTGCCCGTGCCCTGGCCCACCCTCGTGACCACCCTGA
CCTACGGCGTGCAGTGCTTCAGCCGCTACCCCGACCACATGAAGCAGCACGACTTCTTCAAGTCCGCCAT
GCCCGAAGGCTACGTCCAGGAGCGCACCATCTTCTTCAAGGACGACGGCAACTACAAGACCCGCGCCGAG
GTGAAGTTCGAGGGCGACACCCTGGTGAACCGCATCGAGCTGAAGGGCATCGACTTCAAGGAGGACGGCA
ACATCCTGGGGCACAAGCTGGAGTACAACTACAACAGCCACAACGTCTATATCATGGCCGACAAGCAGAA
GAACGGCATCAAGGTGAACTTCAAGATCCGCCACAACATCGAGGACGGCAGCGTGCAGCTCGCCGACCAC
TACCAGCAGAACACCCCCATCGGCGACGGCCCCGTGCTGCTGCCCGACAACCACTACCTGAGCACCCAGT
CCGCCCTGAGCAAAGACCCCAACGAGAAGCGCGATCACATGGTCCTGCTGGAGTTCGTGACCGCCGCCGG
GATCACTCTCGGCATGGACGAGCTGTACAAGTGATAAGAATTCGATATCAAGCTTATCGATAATCAACCT
CTGGATTACAAAATTTGTGAAAGATTGACTGGTATTCTTAACTATGTTGCTCCTTTTACGCTATGTGGAT
ACGCTGCTTTAATGCCTTTGTATCATGCTATTGCTTCCCGTATGGCTTTCATTTTCTCCTCCTTGTATAA
ATCCTGGTTGCTGTCTCTTTATGAGGAGTTGTGGCCCGTTGTCAGGCAACGTGGCGTGGTGTGCACTGTG
TTTGCTGACGCAACCCCCACTGGTTGGGGCATTGCCACCACCTGTCAGCTCCTTTCCGGGACTTTCGCTT
TCCCCCTCCCTATTGCCACGGCGGAACTCATCGCCGCCTGCCTTGCCCGCTGCTGGACAGGGGCTCGGCT
GTTGGGCACTGACAATTCCGTGGTGTTGTCGGGGAAATCATCGTCCTTTCCTTGGCTGCTCGCCTATGTT
GCCACCTGGATTCTGCGCGGGACGTCCTTCTGCTACGTCCCTTCGGCCCTCAATCCAGCGGACCTTCCTT
CCCGCGGCCTGCTGCCGGCTCTGCGGCCTCTTCCGCGTCTTCGCCTTCGCCCTCAGACGAGTCGGATCTC
CCTTTGGGCCGCCTCCCCGCATCGATACCGAGCGCTGCTCGAGAGATCTACGGGTGGCATCCCTGTGACC
CCTCCCCAGTGCCTCTCCTGGCCCTGGAAGTTGCCACTCCAGTGCCCACCAGCCTTGTCCTAATAAAATT
AAGTTGCATCATTTTGTCTGACTAGGTGTCCTTCTATAATATTATGGGGTGGAGGGGGGTGGTATGGAGC
AAGGGGCAAGTTGGGAAGACAACCTGTAGGGCCTGCGGGGTCTATTGGGAACCAAGCTGGAGTGCAGTGG
CACAATCTTGGCTCACTGCAATCTCCGCCTCCTGGGTTCAAGCGATTCTCCTGCCTCAGCCTCCCGAGTT
GTTGGGATTCCAGGCATGCATGACCAGGCTCAGCTAATTTTTGTTTTTTTGGTAGAGACGGGGTTTCACC
ATATTGGCCAGGCTGGTCTCCAACTCCTAATCTCAGGTGATCTACCCACCTTGGCCTCCCAAATTGCTGG
GATTACAGGCGTGAACCACTGCTCCCTTCCCTGTCCTTCTGATTTTGTAGGTAACCACGTGCGGACCGAG
CGGCCGCAGGAACCCCTAGTGATGGAGTTGGCCACTCCCTCTCTGCGCGCTCGCTCGCTCACTGAGGCCG
GGCGACCAAAGGTCGCCCGACGCCCGGGCTTTGCCCGGGCGGCCTCAGTGAGCGAGCGAGCGCGCAGCTG
CCTGCAGGGGCGCCTGATGCGGTATTTTCTCCTTACGCATCTGTGCGGTATTTCACACCGCATA
[95 nt withheld, positions 3705-3799]
T
[46 nt withheld, positions 3801-3846]
C
[141 nt withheld, positions 3848-3988]
CCTTTGACGTTGGAGTCCACGTTCTTT
[37 nt withheld, positions 4016-4052]
ACTCTATCTCGGGCTATTCTTTTGATTTATAAGGGATTTTGCCGATTTCGGTCTATTGGTTAAAAAATGA
GCTGATTTAACAAAAATTTAACGCGAATTTTAACAAAATATTAACGTTTACAATTTTATGGTGCACTCTC
AGTACAATCTGCTCTGATGCCGCATAGTTAAGCCAGCCCCGACACCCGCCAACACCCGCTGACGCGCCCT
GACGGGCTTGTCTGCTCCCGGCATCCGCTTACAGACAAGCTGTGACCGTCTCCGGGAGCTGCATGTGTCA
GAGGTTTTCACCGTCATCACCGAAACGCGCGAGACGAAAGGGCCTCGTGATACGCCTATTTTTATAGGTT
AATGTCATGATAATAATGGTTTCTTAGACGTCAGGTGGCACTTTTCGGGGAAATGTGCGCGGAACCCCTA
TTTGTTTATTTTTCTAAATACATTCAAATATGTATCCGCTCATGAGACAATAACCCTGATAAATGCTTCA
ATAATATTGAAAAAGGAAGAGTATGAGTATTCAACATTTCCGTGTCGCCCTTATTCCCTTTTTTGCGGCA
TTTTGCCTTCCTGTTTTTGCTCACCCAGAAACGCTGGTGAAAGTAAAAGATGCTGAAGATCAGTTGGGTG
CACGAGTGGGTTACATCGAACTGGATCTCAACAGCGGTAAGATCCTTGAGAGTTTTCGCCCCGAAGAACG
TTTTCCAATGATGAGCACTTTTAAAGTTCTGCTATGTGGCGCGGTATTATCCCGTATTGACGCCGGGCAA
GAGCAACTCGGTCGCCGCATACACTATTCTCAGAATGACTTGGTTGAGTACTCACCAGTCACAGAAAAGC
ATCTTACGGATGGCATGACAGTAAGAGAATTATGCAGTGCTGCCATAACCATGAGTGATAACACTGCGGC
CAACTTACTTCTGACAACGATCGGAGGACCGAAGGAGCTAACCGCTTTTTTGCACAACATGGGGGATCAT
GTAACTCGCCTTGATCGTTGGGAACCGGAGCTGAATGAAGCCATACCAAACGACGAGCGTGACACCACGA
TGCCTGTAGCAATGGCAACAACGTTGCGCAAACTATTAACTGGCGAACTACTTACTCTAGCTTCCCGGCA
ACAATTAATAGACTGGATGGAGGCGGATAAAGTTGCAGGACCACTTCTGCGCTCGGCCCTTCCGGCTGGC
TGGTTTATTGCTGATAAATCTGGAGCCGGTGAGCGTGGGTCTCGCGGTATCATTGCAGCACTGGGGCCAG
ATGGTAAGCCCTCCCGTATCGTAGTTATCTACACGACGGGGAGTCAGGCAACTATGGATGAACGAAATAG
ACAGATCGCTGAGATAGGTGCCTCACTGATTAAGCATTGGTAACTGTCAGACCAAGTTTACTCATATATA
CTTTAGATTGATTTAAAACTTCATTTTTAATTTAAAAGGATCTAGGTGAAGATCCTTTTTGATAATCTCA
TGACCAAAATCCCTTAACGTGAGTTTTCGTTCCACTGAGCGTCAGACCCCGTAGAAAAGATCAAAGGATC
TTCTTGAGATCCTTTTTTTCTGCGCGTAATCTGCTGCTTGCAAACAAAAAAACCACCGCTACCAGCGGTG
GTTTGTTTGCCGGATCAAGAGCTACCAACTCTTTTTCCGAAGGTAACTGGCTTCAGCAGAGCGCAGATAC
CAAATACTGTTCTTCTAGTGTAGCCGTAGTTAGGCCACCACTTCAAGAACTCTGTAGCACCGCCTACATA
CCTCGCTCTGCTAATCCTGTTACCAGTGGCTGCTGCCAGTGGCGATAAGTCGTGTCTTACCGGGTTGGAC
TCAAGACGATAGTTACCGGATAAGGCGCAGCGGTCGGGCTGAACGGGGGGTTCGTGCACACAGCCCAGCT
TGGAGCGAACGACCTACACCGAACTGAGATACCTACAGCGTGAGCTATGAGAAAGCGCCACGCTTCCCGA
AGGGAGAAAGGCGGACAGGTATCCGGTAAGCGGCAGGGTCGGAACAGGAGAGCGCACGAGGGAGCTTCCA
GGGGGAAACGCCTGGTATCTTTATAGTCCTGTCGGGTTTCGCCACCTCTGACTTGAGCGTCGATTTTTGT
GATGCTCGTCAGGGGGGCGGAGCCTATGGAAAAACGCCAGCAACGCGGCCTTTTTACGGTTCCTGGCCTT
TTGCTGGCCTTTTGCTCACATGTCCTGCAGGCAGCTGCGCGCTCGCTCGCTCACTGAGGCCGCCCGGGCG
TCGGGCGACCTTTGGTCGCCCGGCCTCAGTGAGCGAGCGAGCGCGCAGAGAGGGAGTGGCCAACTCCATC
ACTAGGGGTTCCT
Features (pLannotate 1.2.2; 17 found; start..end, strand, type, name):
    581..601     +  CDS            VC155 (fragment): C-terminal fragment of mVenus for use in bimolecular fluorescence complementation (BiFC) (Kodama and Hu, 2010)
    604..635     +  promoter       minP: minimal TATA-box promoter with low basal activity
    695..1620    +  CDS            ChR2 (fragment): N-terminal fragment of channelrhodopsin-2 from the alga Chlamydomonas reinhardtii (Nagel et al., 2003) blue light-activated cation channel
   1625..2341    +  CDS            EGFP: EGFP is a basic (constitutively fluorescent) green fluorescent protein published in 1996, derived from Aequorea victoria. It is reported to be a rapidly-maturing weak dimer with moderate acid sensitivity.
   2348..2372    +  misc_feature   MCS (fragment): pBluescript multiple cloning site
   2372..2960    +  misc_feature   WPRE: woodchuck hepatitis virus posttranscriptional regulatory element
   2992..3468    +  polyA_signal   hGH poly(A) signal: human growth hormone polyadenylation signal
   3508..3648    +  repeat_region  AAV2 ITR: inverted terminal repeat of adeno-associated virus serotype 2 inverted
   3653..3704    -  misc_feature   bom (fragment): basis of mobility region from pBR322
   3723..4178    +  rep_origin     f1 ori (sequence partly withheld): f1 bacteriophage origin of replication; arrow indicates direction of (+) strand synthesis
   4179..4228    -  misc_feature   bom (fragment): basis of mobility region from pBR322
   4330..4365    -  CDS            rop (fragment): Rop protein, which maintains plasmids at low copy number; rop
   4460..4564    +  promoter       AmpR promoter: bla
   4565..5425    +  CDS            AmpR: β-lactamase; bla; confers resistance to ampicillin, carbenicillin, and related antibiotics
   5596..6184    +  rep_origin     ori: high-copy-number ColE1/pMB1/pBR322/pUC origin of replication
   6257..6284    +  repeat_region  AAV2 ITR (fragment): inverted terminal repeat of adeno-associated virus serotype 2 inverted
   6313..6340    +  repeat_region  AAV2 ITR (fragment): inverted terminal repeat of adeno-associated virus serotype 2 inverted
