[The description below was written by a language model from this plasmid's Addgene catalogue record and pLannotate feature annotations shown in this document.]
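Description:
183_pAAV-ProD14-CatCh-GFP-WPRE is an AAV transfer plasmid of 6,375 bp built on a pAAV backbone, intended for packaging a cell-type-targeted optogenetic cassette into recombinant adeno-associated virus. It is propagated in E. coli as a high-copy plasmid through a ColE1/pUC-type origin and selected with ampicillin via the β-lactamase gene and its own promoter. The backbone also carries an f1/M13 phage origin. AAV2 inverted terminal repeats flank the expression cassette and provide the cis signals for genome replication and encapsidation. One ITR is annotated in full, while the other is detected only as two short fragments in both the depositor and sequencing-derived records. This may simply reflect how the annotation tool matches this repetitive region. The two feature tables describe the same molecule with shifted numbering.

The payload is CatCh-GFP, the L132C variant of channelrhodopsin-2 from Chlamydomonas reinhardtii, a blue-light-gated cation channel, fused at its C-terminus to EGFP so that expressing cells can be both light-activated and visualised. Expression is driven by ProD14, a synthetic promoter. The annotation does not label it as such, but the unannotated stretch between the upstream ITR and the coding sequence ends in a minimal TATA-box promoter, which suggests a synthetic regulatory sequence placed ahead of a minimal core promoter. A very short match to a Venus fragment just upstream is probably incidental. Downstream, a WPRE enhances transcript stability and expression, and the human growth hormone polyadenylation signal terminates the message. The construct belongs to a collection of synthetic-promoter AAVs for directing expression to neuronal and glial cell types in mouse, non-human primate and human retina. The record does not state which cell type ProD14 targets.
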