Addgene plasmid #125990: 183_pAAV-ProD14-CatCh-GFP-WPRE
Purpose: Targeting expression to neuronal and glial cell types in mice, non-human primates, and human retina
Depositing lab: Botond Roska. Depositing organization: Friedrich Miescher Institute for Biomedical Research. Publication: Targeting neuronal and glial cell types with synthetic promoter AAVs in mice, non-human primates and humans. Juttner J, Szabo A, Gross-Scherf B, Morikawa RK, Rompani SB, Hantz P, Szikra T, Esposti F, Cowan CS, Bharioke A, Patino-Alvarez CP, Keles O, Kusnyerik A, Azoulay T, Hartl D, Krebs AR, Schubeler D, Hajdu RI, Lukats A, Nemeth J, Nagy ZZ, Wu KC, Wu RH, Xiang L, Fang XL, Jin ZB, Goldblum D, Hasler PW, Scholl HPN, Krol J, Roska B. Nat Neurosci. 2019 Jul 8. pii: 10.1038/s41593-019-0431-2. doi: 10.1038/s41593-019-0431-2. PubMed 31285614.
Backbone
  Vector backbone: pAAV
  Vector type: AAV
Growth in bacteria
  Bacterial resistance: Ampicillin, 100 μg/mL
  Growth temperature: 37°C
  Growth strain: NEB Stable
  Copy number: High Copy
Gene/Insert
  Gene/Insert name: CatCh-GFP (alt name: ChR2(L132C)-EGFP)
  Species: Synthetic
  Promoter: ProD14
  Cloning method: Restriction Enzyme; 5′ cloning site Unknown (unknown if destroyed); 3′ cloning site Unknown (unknown if destroyed)
Terms and licenses: Academic/Nonprofit Terms; Industry Terms: Not Available to Industry
Depositor comments: Please visit https://www.biorxiv.org/content/early/2018/10/04/434720.full.pdf for BioRxiv preprint
How to cite: 183_pAAV-ProD14-CatCh-GFP-WPRE was a gift from Botond Roska (Addgene plasmid # 125990 ; http://n2t.net/addgene:125990 ; RRID:Addgene_125990)
